>Addgene plasmid #222591 | pENTR221-Illusia(YYEE) | addgene full sequence | sequence record 450068 | Addgene NGS Result
GCCTTTGAGTGAGCTGATACCGCTCGCCGCAGCCGAACGACCGAGCGCAGCGAGTCAGTGAGCGAGGAAG
CGGAAGAGCGCCCAATACGCAAACCGCCTCTCCCCGCGCGTTGGCCGATTCATTAATGCAGCTGGCACGA
CAGGTTTCCCGACTGGAAAGCGGGCAGTGAGCGCAACGCAATTAATACGCGTACCGCTAGCCAGGAAGAG
TTTGTAGAAACGCAAAAAGGCCATCCGTCAGGATGGCCTTCTGCTTAGTTTGATGCCTGGCAGTTTATGG
CGGGCGTCCTGCCCGCCACCCTCCGGGCCGTTGCTTCACAACGTTCAAATCCGCTCCCGGCGGATTTGTC
CTACTCAGGAGAGCGTTCACCGACAAACAACAGATAAAACGAAAGGCCCAGTCTTCCGACTGAGCCTTTC
GTTTTATTTGATGCCTGGCAGTTCCCTACTCTCGCGTTAACGCTAGCATGGATGTTTTCCCAGTCACGAC
GTTGTAAAACGACGGCCAGTCTTAAGCTCGGGCCCCAAATAATGATTTTATTTTGACTGATAGTGACCTG
TTCGTTGCAACAAATTGATGAGCAATGCTTTTTTATAATGCCAACTTTGTACAAAAAAGCAGGCTAGCGT
CGACGCCACCATGGGCTGCATCAAGAGCAAGCGCAAGGACAACCTGAACGACGACGGCGTGGACTCTAGA
ATGGTGAGCAAGGGCGAGGAGCTGTTCACCGGGGTGGTGCCCATCCTGGTCGAGCTGGACGGCGACGTAA
ACGGCCACAAGTTCAGCGTGTCCGGCGAGGGCGAGGGCGATGCCACCTACGGCAAGCTGACCCTGAAGCT
TCTATGCACCACCGGCAAGCTGCCCGTGCCCTGGCCCACCCTCGTGACCACCCTGGGCTACGGCCTGCAG
TGCTTCGCCCGCTACCCCGACCACATGAAGCAGCACGACTTCTTCAAGTCCGCCATGCCCGAAGGCTACG
TCCAGGAGCGCACCATCTTCTTCAAGGACGACGGCAACTACAAGACCCGCGCCGAGGTGAAGTTCGAGGG
CGACACCCTGGTGAACCGCATCGAGCTGAAGGGCATCGACTTCAAGGAGGACGGCAACATCCTGGGGCAC
AAGCTGGAGTACAACTACAACAGCCACAACGTCTATATCACCGCCGACAAGCAGAAGAACGGCATCAAGG
CCAACTTCAAGATCCGCCACAACATCGAGGACGGCGGCGTGCAGCTCGCCGACCACTACCAGCAGAACAC
CCCCATCGGCGACGGCCCCGTGCTGCTGCCCGACAACCACTACCTGAGCTACCAGTCCGCCCTGTTCAAA
GACCCCAACGAGAAGCGCGATCACATGGTCCTGCTGGAGTTCCTGACCGCCGCCGGGATCACTGAGGGCA
TGAACGAGCTGTACCTCGAGGAAGGTTCCCAATTCTGGGTAACGGTGCAGAGGACTGAGGCCGCCGAGCG
CTGTGGCCTGCATGGCTCCTACGTGCTGAGGGTGGAGGCTGAAAGGCTGACTCTCCTGACCGTGGGGGCC
CAGAGTCAGATACTGGAGCCACTCCTGTCCTGGCCCTACACTCTGTTGCGTCGCTATGGCCGGGACAAGG
TCATGTTCTCTTTCGAGGCCGGCCGCCGCTGCCCCTCAGGCCCTGGAACCTTCACCTTCCAGACGGCACA
GGGAAATGACATCTTCCAGGCAGTTGAGACTGCCATCCACCGGCAGAAGGCCCAGGGAAAGGCCGGAGGT
ACCAGTGCTGGTGGTAGTGCTGGTGGTAGTGCTGGTGGTAGTGCTGGTGGTAGTGCTGGTGGTTCCGGCA
GTGCTGGTGGTAGTGCTGGTGGTAGTACCAGTGCTGGTGGTAGTGCTGGTGGTAGTGCTGGTGGTAGTGC
TGGTGGTAGTGCTGGTGGTTCCGGCAGTGCTGGTGGTAGTGCTGGTGGTAGTACCAGTGCTGGTGGTAGT
GCTGGTGGTAGTGCTGGTGGTAGTGCTGGTGGTAGTGCTGGTGGTTCCGGCAGTGCTGGTGGTAGTGCTG
GTGGTAGTACCAGTGCTGGTGGTAGTGCTGGTGGTAGTGCTGGTGGTAGTGCTGGTGGTAGTGCTGGTGG
TTCCGGAAAAGGAGAGGAAAAGCCGAATGTCGTGACTACAGTAGCCAGTAAGGAAATTCCTAATGAAGGT
ACGGACTGGAAAGCCAATGGCGGCCGCATGGTGAGCAAGGGCGAGGAGCTGTTCACCGGGGTGGTGCCCA
TCCTGGTCGAGCTGGACGGCGACGTAAACGGCCACAAGTTCAGCGTGTCCGGCGAGGGCGAGGGCGATGC
CACCTACGGCAAGCTGACCCTGAAGTTCATCTGCACCACCGGCAAGCTGCCCGTGCCCTGGCCCACCCTC
GTGACCACCCTGTCCTGGGGCGTGCAGTGCTTCGCCCGCTACCCCGACCACATGAAGCAGCACGACTTCT
TCAAGTCCGCCATGCCCGAAGGCTACGTCCAGGAGCGCACCATCTTCTTCAAGGACGACGGCAACTACAA
GACCCGCGCCGAGGTGAAGTTCGAGGGCGACACCCTGGTGAACCGCATCGAGCTGAAGGGCATCGACTTC
AAGGAGGACGGCAACATCCTGGGGCACAAGCTGGAGTACAACTACTTTAGCGACAACGTCTATATCACCG
CCGACAAGCAGAAGAACGGCATCAAGGCCAACTTCAAGATCCGCCACAACATCGAGGACGGCGGCGTGCA
GCTCGCCGACCACTACCAGCAGAACACCCCCATCGGCGACGGCCCCGTGCTGCTGCCCGACAACCACTAC
CTGAGCACCCAGTCCAAGCTGAGCAAAGACCCCAACGAGAAGCGCGATCACATGGTCCTGCTGGAGTTCG
TGACCGCCGCCGGGATCACTCTCGGCATGGACGAGCTGTACAAGTAATGAGAATTCACCCAGCTTTCTTG
TACAAAGTTGGCATTATAAGAAAGCATTGCTTATCAATTTGTTGCAACGAACAGGTCACTATCAGTCAAA
ATAAAATCATTATTTGCCATCCAGCTGATATCCCCTATAGTGAGTCGTATTACATGGTCATAGCTGTTTC
CTGGCAGCTCTGGCCCGTGTCTCAAAATCTCTGATGTTACATTGCACAAGATAAAAATATATCATCATGA
ACAATAAAACTGTCTGCTTACATAAACAGTAATACAAGGGGTGTTATGAGCCATATTCAACGGGAAACGT
CGAGGCCGCGATTAAATTCCAACATGGATGCTGATTTATATGGGTATAAATGGGCTCGCGATAATGTCGG
GCAATCAGGTGCGACAATCTATCGCTTGTATGGGAAGCCCGATGCGCCAGAGTTGTTTCTGAAACATGGC
AAAGGTAGCGTTGCCAATGATGTTACAGATGAGATGGTCAGACTAAACTGGCTGACGGAATTTATGCCTC
TTCCGACCATCAAGCATTTTATCCGTACTCCTGATGATGCATGGTTACTCACCACTGCGATCCCCGGAAA
AACAGCATTCCAGGTATTAGAAGAATATCCTGATTCAGGTGAAAATATTGTTGATGCGCTGGCAGTGTTC
CTGCGCCGGTTGCATTCGATTCCTGTTTGTAATTGTCCTTTTAACAGCGATCGCGTATTTCGTCTCGCTC
AGGCGCAATCACGAATGAATAACGGTTTGGTTGATGCGAGTGATTTTGATGACGAGCGTAATGGCTGGCC
TGTTGAACAAGTCTGGAAAGAAATGCATAAACTTTTGCCATTCTCACCGGATTCAGTCGTCACTCATGGT
GATTTCTCACTTGATAACCTTATTTTTGACGAGGGGAAATTAATAGGTTGTATTGATGTTGGACGAGTCG
GAATCGCAGACCGATACCAGGATCTTGCCATCCTATGGAACTGCCTCGGTGAGTTTTCTCCTTCATTACA
GAAACGGCTTTTTCAAAAATATGGTATTGATAATCCTGATATGAATAAATTGCAGTTTCATTTGATGCTC
GATGAGTTTTTCTAATCAGAATTGGTTAATTGGTTGTAACACTGGCAGAGCATTACGCTGACTTGACGGG
ACGGCGCAAGCTCATGACCAAAATCCCTTAACGTGAGTTACGCGTCGTTCCACTGAGCGTCAGACCCCGT
AGAAAAGATCAAAGGATCTTCTTGAGATCCTTTTTTTCTGCGCGTAATCTGCTGCTTGCAAACAAAAAAA
CCACCGCTACCAGCGGTGGTTTGTTTGCCGGATCAAGAGCTACCAACTCTTTTTCCGAAGGTAACTGGCT
TCAGCAGAGCGCAGATACCAAATACTGTTCTTCTAGTGTAGCCGTAGTTAGGCCACCACTTCAAGAACTC
TGTAGCACCGCCTACATACCTCGCTCTGCTAATCCTGTTACCAGTGGCTGCTGCCAGTGGCGATAAGTCG
TGTCTTACCGGGTTGGACTCAAGACGATAGTTACCGGATAAGGCGCAGCGGTCGGGCTGAACGGGGGGTT
CGTGCACACAGCCCAGCTTGGAGCGAACGACCTACACCGAACTGAGATACCTACAGCGTGAGCTATGAGA
AAGCGCCACGCTTCCCGAAGGGAGAAAGGCGGACAGGTATCCGGTAAGCGGCAGGGTCGGAACAGGAGAG
CGCACGAGGGAGCTTCCAGGGGGAAACGCCTGGTATCTTTATAGTCCTGTCGGGTTTCGCCACCTCTGAC
TTGAGCGTCGATTTTTGTGATGCTCGTCAGGGGGGCGGAGCCTATGGAAAAACGCCAGCAACGCGGCCTT
TTTACGGTTCCTGGCCTTTTGCTGGCCTTTTGCTCACATGTTCTTTCCTGCGTTATCCCCTGATTCTGTG
GATAACCGTATTACC
Features (pLannotate 1.2.2; 14 found; start..end, strand, type, name):
      4..76      +  rep_origin     RSF ori (fragment): Plasmids containing the RSF 1030 origin of replication can be propagated in E. coli cells that contain additional plasmids with compatible origins.
     78..170     +  CDS            lacI (fragment): lac repressor; lacI; The lac repressor binds to the lac operator to inhibit transcription in E. coli. This inhibition can be relieved by adding lactose or isopropyl-β-D-thiogalactopyranoside (IPTG).
    225..252     -  terminator     rrnB T2 terminator: transcription terminator T2 from the E. coli rrnB gene
    384..427     +  terminator     rrnB T1 terminator: Escherichia coli rrnB; transcription terminator T1 from the E. coli rrnB gene
    474..510     -  CDS            lacZα (fragment): LacZα fragment of β-galactosidase; lacZ fragment
    526..625     +  protein_bind   attL1: mutant version of attL; recombination site for the Gateway® LR reaction LR Clonase™
    641..700     +  CDS            Lyn (fragment): LYN_MOUSE - Experimental evidence at protein level: Swiss-Prot protein existence level 1. Non-receptor tyrosine-protein kinase that transmits signals from cell surface receptors and plays an important role in the regulation of innate and adaptive immune responses, hematopoiesis, responses to growth factors and cytokines, integrin signaling, but also responses to DNA damage and genotoxic agents. Functions primarily as negative regulator, but can also function as activator, depending on the context. Required for the initiation of the B-cell response, but also for its down-regulation and terminat
    701..1414    +  CDS            YPet: YPet is a basic (constitutively fluorescent) yellow fluorescent protein published in 2005, derived from Aequorea victoria. It has moderate acid sensitivity.
   1403..1741    +  CDS            DOK1 (fragment): DOK1_HUMAN - Experimental evidence at protein level: Swiss-Prot protein existence level 1. DOK proteins are enzymatically inert adaptor or scaffolding proteins. They provide a docking platform for the assembly of multimolecular signaling complexes. DOK1 appears to be a negative regulator of the insulin signaling pathway. Modulates integrin activation by competing with talin for the same binding site on ITGB3. From Homo sapiens (Human).
   2198..2917    +  CDS            mTurquoise2: enhanced monomeric variant of CFP (Goedhart et al., 2012) mammalian codon-optimized
   2927..3026    -  protein_bind   attL2: mutant version of attL; recombination site for the Gateway® LR reaction LR Clonase™
   3044..3062    -  promoter       T7 promoter: promoter for bacteriophage T7 RNA polymerase
   3196..4005    +  CDS            KanR: aminoglycoside phosphotransferase; aph(3')-Ia; confers resistance to kanamycin in bacteria or G418 (Geneticin®) in eukaryotes
   4152..4740    +  rep_origin     ori: high-copy-number ColE1/pMB1/pBR322/pUC origin of replication
