[The description below was written by a language model from this plasmid's Addgene catalogue record and pLannotate feature annotations shown in this document.]
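Description:
pENTR221-Illusia(YYEE) is a Gateway entry clone built on the pDONR221 backbone, about 4.8 kb in total, and maintained in E. coli as a high-copy plasmid through a ColE1/pUC-type origin with kanamycin selection (KanR, aminoglycoside phosphotransferase). As is typical of this backbone, rrnB T1 and T2 terminators sit upstream of the cloning region to insulate it from read-through transcription, and a T7 promoter lies just outside attL2. The short RSF ori, lacI and lacZα hits in the annotation are only fragments and are probably backbone remnants or software matches rather than functional parts.

The roughly 2.3 kb synthetic insert lies between attL1 and attL2 and encodes a mutant of Illusia, a FRET reporter for integrin phosphorylation. The feature table shows a single forward-reading arrangement: a short N-terminal fragment of Lyn kinase (a segment commonly used as a membrane-targeting motif, although the record does not state its role here), the yellow fluorescent protein YPet, a fragment of human DOK1 (an adaptor that binds integrin beta tails), an unannotated stretch of about 450 bp, and the cyan protein mTurquoise2. The unannotated region presumably includes the integrin beta1-derived sequence carrying the NPxY motifs, but the annotation does not confirm this. In this YYEE version, the two NPxY tyrosines, equivalent to Y783 and Y795 of full-length ITGB1, are changed to glutamate as a phospho-mimetic, making it a reference variant for the reporter.

The insert has no promoter, so the plasmid is not itself an expression construct. It serves as a donor for LR Clonase recombination into Gateway destination vectors that supply the promoter and host-specific elements.
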