Addgene plasmid #222591: pENTR221-Illusia(YYEE)
Purpose: Gateway entry vector with a phospho-mimetic mutant (YYEE) of the Illusia FRET reporter for integrin phosphorylation
Depositing lab: Johanna Ivaska. Depositing organization: Turku Bioscience Centre. Publication: Dynamic regulation of integrin beta1 phosphorylation supports invasion of breast cancer cells. Conway JRW, Joshi O, Kaivola J, Follain G, Gounis M, Kuhl D, Ivaska J. Nat Cell Biol. 2025 May 26. doi: 10.1038/s41556-025-01663-4. PubMed 40419795.
Backbone
  Vector backbone: pDONR221
  Backbone manufacturer: Thermo Fisher Scientific Inc.
  Backbone size w/o insert (bp): 2546
  Total vector size (bp): 4845
  Vector type: Gateway entry vector
Growth in bacteria
  Bacterial resistance: Kanamycin, 50 μg/mL
  Growth temperature: 37°C
  Growth strain: DH5alpha
  Copy number: High Copy
Gene/Insert
  Gene/Insert name: Illusia(YYEE)
  Species: Synthetic
  Insert size (bp): 2274
  Mutation: Mutations in the NPxY sites equivolent to Y783E, Y795E in full-length integrin beta1 (ITGB1)
  Promoter: none
  Cloning method: Gateway Cloning
  Sequencing primers: 5′ attL1_F; 3′ m13_R
Terms and licenses: Academic/Nonprofit Terms; Industry Terms
How to cite: pENTR221-Illusia(YYEE) was a gift from Johanna Ivaska (Addgene plasmid # 222591 ; http://n2t.net/addgene:222591 ; RRID:Addgene_222591)
